>Addgene plasmid #13709 | cmv hTid Short | addgene partial sequence | sequence record 20026 | Bglob-intron-F 5'-ctggtcatcatcctgccttt-3'
TTGAGATGAGGATAAAATACTCTGAGTCCAAACCGGGCCCCTCTGCTAACCATGTTCATGCCTTCTTCTC
TTTCCTACAGCTCCTGGGCAACGTGCTGGTTGTTGTGCTGTCTCATCATTTTGGCAAAGAATTCCTCGAC
GGATCAAACTTAAGCTTGGTACCGAGCTCGGATCCTCGAGGAATTCGCGGCCGCAGAGTCCCCGGGCCAA
GATGGCTGCGCGGTGCTCCACACGCTGGTTGCTGGTGGTTGTGGGGACCCCGCGGCTGCCGGCTATATCG
GGTAGAGGGGCCCGGCCGCCCAGGGAGGGCGTGGTGGGGGCATGGCTGAGCCGCAAGCTGAGCGTCCCCG
CCTTTGCGTCTTCCCTGACCTCTTGCGGCCCCCGAGCGCTGCTGACATTGAGACCTGGTGTCAGCCTTAC
AGGAACAAAACATAACCCTTTCATTTGTACTGCCTCCTTCCACACGAGTGCCCCTTTGGCCAAAGAAGAT
TATTATCAGATATTAGGAGTGCCTCGAAATGCCAGCCAGAAAGAGATCAAGAAAGCCTATTATCAGCTTG
CCAAGAAGTATCACCCTGACACAAATAAGGATGATCCCAAAGCCAAGGAGAAGTTCTCCCAGCTGGCAGA
AGCCTATGAGGTTTTGAGTGATGAGGTGAAGAGGAAGCAGTACGATGCCTACGGCTCTGCAGGCTTCGAT
CCTGGGGCCAGCGGCTCCCAG
