[The description below was written by a language model from this plasmid's Addgene catalogue record.]
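Description:
cmv hTid Short is a mammalian expression plasmid built on the pCMV bam neo backbone (about 6.55 kb without insert) that carries the short form of human hTid-1, the product of the DNAJA3 gene. The roughly 2 kb insert was placed into the vector's BamHI site, and both flanking BamHI sites were destroyed during cloning, so the insert cannot simply be released with that enzyme. The plasmid is maintained in E. coli as a high-copy construct under ampicillin selection, and it carries a neomycin resistance marker that allows G418 selection of transfected mammalian cells, making it suitable for either transient expression or the derivation of stable lines.

The record does not include a feature table, so the regulatory elements are not explicitly listed. The plasmid and backbone names indicate a CMV promoter driving the insert, and the recommended sequencing primers, which anneal in a beta-globin intron upstream and a beta-globin polyadenylation region downstream, suggest that the cDNA sits between these processing elements, which would aid splicing and 3′ end formation of the transcript. No epitope tag or reporter is recorded.

hTid-1 is a human DnaJ-family co-chaperone and a homolog of the Drosophila tumor suppressor Tid56. The gene's aliases include Tid1-L and Tid1-S, pointing to long and short forms, and this construct's name indicates the short one. The associated work identified hTid-1 as an interaction partner of the human papillomavirus type 16 E7 oncoprotein, so the plasmid is suited to overexpressing the short form in cultured mammalian cells to study its function and its interactions with viral or cellular proteins.
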