Addgene plasmid #13709: cmv hTid Short
Depositing lab: Karl Munger. Depositing organization: Harvard Medical School. Publication: A novel human DnaJ protein, hTid-1, a homolog of the Drosophila tumor suppressor protein Tid56, can interact with the human papillomavirus type 16 E7 oncoprotein. Schilling B, De-Medina T, Syken J, Vidal M, Munger K. Virology. 1998 Jul 20. 247(1):74-85. 10.1006/viro.1998.9220 PubMed 9683573.
Backbone
  Vector backbone: pCMV bam neo
  Backbone size w/o insert (bp): 6550
  Vector type: Mammalian Expression
  Selectable markers: Neomycin (select with G418)
Growth in bacteria
  Bacterial resistance: Ampicillin, 100 μg/mL
  Growth temperature: 37°C
  Growth strain: DH5alpha
  Copy number: High Copy
Gene/Insert
  Gene/Insert name: hTid Short (alt name: hTid1)
  Species: H. sapiens (human)
  Insert size (bp): 2000
  GenBank ID: AF061749
  Entrez Gene: DNAJA3 (a.k.a. HCA57, TID1, Tid1-L, Tid1-S, hTID-1)
  Cloning method: Restriction Enzyme; 5′ cloning site BamH1 (destroyed during cloning); 3′ cloning site BamH1 (destroyed during cloning)
  Sequencing primers: 5′ B glob intron-F; 3′ B glob-pA-R
Terms and licenses: Academic/Nonprofit Terms; Industry Terms: Not Available to Industry
How to cite: cmv hTid Short was a gift from Karl Munger (Addgene plasmid # 13709 ; http://n2t.net/addgene:13709 ; RRID:Addgene_13709)
